Addgene plasmid #26649: pRL-TK 3'FBXW7 UTR
Depositing lab: Alex Minella. Depositing organization: Northwestern University. Publication: MicroRNA-223 regulates cyclin E activity by modulating expression of F-box and WD-40 domain protein 7. Xu Y, Sengupta T, Kukreja L, Minella AC. J Biol Chem. 2010 Nov 5;285(45):34439-46. doi: 10.1074/jbc.M110.152306. Epub 2010 Sep 7. PubMed 20826802.
Backbone
  Vector backbone: pRL-TK
  Backbone manufacturer: Promega
  Backbone size w/o insert (bp): 4045
  Vector type: Mammalian Expression, Luciferase
Growth in bacteria
  Bacterial resistance: Ampicillin, 100 μg/mL
  Growth temperature: 37°C
  Growth strain: DH5alpha
  Copy number: High Copy
Gene/Insert
  Gene/Insert name: FBXW7
  Species: H. sapiens (human)
  Insert size (bp): 1571
  Mutation: Contains only the 3'UTR of FBXW7, nucleotides 1-1571 following stop codon.
  Entrez Gene: FBXW7 (a.k.a. AGO, CDC4, DEDHIL, FBW6, FBW7, FBX30, FBXO30, FBXW6, SEL-10, SEL10, hAgo, hCdc4)
  Tag / fusion protein: Luciferase (N terminal on backbone)
  Cloning method: Restriction Enzyme; 5′ cloning site XbaI (not destroyed); 3′ cloning site ApaI (not destroyed)
  Sequencing primers: 5′ T7; 3′ EBV-Rev
Terms and licenses: Academic/Nonprofit Terms; Industry Terms: Not Available to Industry
Depositor comments: Please note that Addgene's sequencing results identified nucleotide mismatches when compared to GenBank reference sequence NM_018315.4 at basepair #'s 2389, 2663, 2666, 2829 and 3526.
How to cite: pRL-TK 3'FBXW7 UTR was a gift from Alex Minella (Addgene plasmid # 26649 ; http://n2t.net/addgene:26649 ; RRID:Addgene_26649)
