[The description below was written by a language model from this plasmid's Addgene catalogue record.]
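Description:
pRL-TK 3'FBXW7 UTR is a mammalian luciferase reporter plasmid built on the commercial pRL-TK backbone (about 4 kb without insert). It is propagated in E. coli as a high-copy plasmid under ampicillin selection. In the pRL-TK design, a Renilla luciferase coding sequence is driven by the herpes simplex virus thymidine kinase promoter, which gives low to moderate constitutive expression in transfected mammalian cells. The record itself lists only the backbone name and the luciferase, so these promoter and reporter details come from general knowledge of that vector rather than from an annotated feature table.

The insert is a 1,571 bp fragment of human FBXW7 containing only the 3' untranslated region, namely the nucleotides immediately following the stop codon. It was cloned between XbaI and ApaI sites, both retained. Although the record lists luciferase as an N-terminal "tag", no FBXW7 protein sequence is present. The UTR lies downstream of the luciferase open reading frame, so the reporter transcript carries the FBXW7 3'UTR. Luciferase output therefore reports post-transcriptional regulation acting through that UTR, such as microRNA-mediated repression or effects on mRNA stability.

The associated publication concerns miR-223 control of FBXW7 expression and cyclin E activity, consistent with use of the plasmid as a microRNA target-validation reporter. Repository sequencing found several single-nucleotide mismatches relative to the GenBank reference transcript, which matters if particular microRNA binding sites in the UTR are of interest.
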