>Addgene plasmid #26649 | pRL-TK 3'FBXW7 UTR | addgene partial sequence | sequence record 32865 | 26649 with Rluc-F (5' ccaggattcttttccaatgc 3')
AATACTGAATTTGTCAAAGTAAAAGGTCTTCATTTTTCGCAAGAAGATGCACCTGATGAAATGGGAAAAT
ATATCAAATCGTTCGTTGAGCGAGTTCTCAAAAATGAACAATAATTCTAGAAGAGCAGAAAAGATGAATT
TGTCCAATTGTGTAGACGATATACTCCCTGCCCTTCCCCCTGCAAAAAGAAAAAAAGAAAAGAAAAAGAA
AAAAATCCCTTGTTCTCAGTGGTGCAGGATGTTGGCTTGGGGCAACAGATTGAAAAGACCTACAGACTAA
GAAGGAAAAGAAGAAGAGATGACAAACCATAACTGACAAGAGAGGCGTCTGCTGTCTCATCACATAAAAG
GCTTCACTCTTGACTGAGGGCAGCTTTGCAAAATGAGACTTTCTAAAACAAACCAGGTGCAATTATTTCT
TTATTTTCTTCTCCAGTGGTCATTGGGCAGTGTTAATGCTGAAACATCATTACAGATTCTGCTAGCCTGT
TCTTTTACCACTGACAGCTAGACACCTAGAAAGGAACTGCAATAATATCAAAACAAGTACTGGTTGACTT
TCTAATTAGAGAGCATCTGCAACAAAAAGTCATTTTTCAGGAGTGGAAAAGCTTAAAAAAATTACTGTGA
ATTGTTTTTGTACAGTTATCATGAAAAGCTTTTTTTTTTTTCTTCTTGCCAACCATTGCCAATGTCAATC
AATCACAGTATTAGCCTCTGTTAATCTATTTACTGTTGCTTCCATATACATTCTTCAATGCATATGTTGC
TCAAAGGTGGCAAGTTGTCCTGGGTTCTGTGAGTCCTGAGATGGATTTAATTCTTGATGCTGGTGCTGGA
AGTAGGTCTTCAAATATGGGATTGTTGTCCCAACCCTGTACTGTACTCCCAGTGGCCAAACTTATTTATG
CTGCTAAATGAAA
