>Addgene plasmid #26649 | pRL-TK 3'FBXW7 UTR | addgene partial sequence | sequence record 32866 | 26649 with EBV-rev
CTCTAGGGCCCTAAGTGAATCAAACCATAGACACAATCCCTTTAAAGGTTGTTTTCCTCCATCATGTCAG
GTTGTTACATAACTAAAATTAACCAACTTGAATCTGATTGTTTTAAATCAGACTATAAATAAAACAAACA
AAAAAATAAACAGAAGGAGGAAAAAAGGTCGCCTAGGATACAGTGTTAAACCACTTTCACAGTTCAGCTT
GAGTTGTGGCTCTTGGAGAATGAGGCAAACCATTTGACTGTTTCATTCATTTTGTTTGTTTGCATGTGAC
GCCTTTACTACAAAAACTGAATAGTTTCTGCTTTGTCAGTTACTCAGAGCAATAAAACTGTAACAGTTGT
TTTCCCAAATACTGTAAAACACTAAGACTGACCAGCAACTTTATTTTAATTTTGTGTTTTATATATTTTT
AAAATATTTTGTCAGTTTTACGATGTACGTTCATCCATTCACCACAGCCCTCAAAAAGAAAAGTTTCTCC
ACAGAACAGGCAAGTAATAGCTCTGTTCCAAGGAATGTGTTTTAATTTTTGCCCAGATAAAAGAAAATAA
GCTTTGCACACACTCTCAATTCTTTACTTGCAGGCAAACTTCACTCTTTATTATCTGAAACTCTTCCATT
CTCAGCCTCTTAGAGGCACAGATGGCTCAAGTTTCAGTGGCAAAAAGTCTTTTTTCCATAACCAAACTAG
AGCAAATTTGGAATTCAGTCTGGGACTAAAACGTCACAGCAGAAAAAAAATAAAAAAAAATAATTTGCTT
TTTTCTTTCTTTCATTTAGCAGCATAAATAAGTTTGGCCACTGGGAGTACAGTACAGGGTTGGGACAACA
ATCCCATATTTGAAGACCTACTTCCAGCACCAGCATCAAGAATTAAATCCATCTT
